>Addgene plasmid #104824 | pSC50 | addgene full sequence | sequence record 203137 | Addgene NGS Result
ATGTACTTCACCAGCTCCGCGAAGTCGCTCTTCTTGATGGAGCGCATGGGGACGTGCTTGGCAATCACGC
GCACCCCCCGGCCGTTTTAGCGGCTAAAAAAGTCATGGCTCTGCCCTCGGGCGGACCACGCCCATCATGA
CCTTGCCAAGCTCGTCCTGCTTCTCTTCGATCTTCGCCAGCAGGGCGAGGATCGTGGCATCACCGAACCG
CGCCGTGCGCGGGTCGTCGGTGAGCCAGAGTTTCAGCAGGCCGCCCAGGCGGCCCAGGTCGCCATTGATG
CGGGCCAGCTCGCGGACGTGCTCATAGTCCACGACGCCCGTGATTTTGTAGCCCTGGCCGACGGCCAGCA
GGTAGGCCGACAGGCTCATGCCGGCCGCCGCCGCCTTTTCCTCAATCGCTCTTCGTTCGTCTGGAAGGCA
GTACACCTTGATAGGTGGGCTGCCCTTCCTGGTTGGCTTGGTTTCATCAGCCATCCGCTTGCCCTCATCT
GTTACGCCGGCGGTAGCCGGCCAGCCTCGCAGAGCAGGATTCCCGTTGAGCACCGCCAGGTGCGAATAAG
GGACAGTGAAGAAGGAACACCCGCTCGCGGGTGGGCCTACTTCACCTATCCTGCCCGGCTGACGCCGTTG
GATACACCAAGGAAAGTCTACACGAACCCTTTGGCAAAATCCTGTATATCGTGCGAAAAAGGATGGATAT
ACCGAAAAAATCGCTATAATGACCCCGAAGCAGGGTTATGCAGCGGAAAAGCGCCACGCTTCCCGAAGGG
AGAAAGGCGGACAGGTATCCGGTAAGCGGCAGGGTCGGAACAGGAGAGCGCACGAGGGAGCTTCCAGGGG
GAAACGCCTGGTATCTTTATAGTCCTGTCGGGTTTCGCCACCTCTGACTTGAGCGTCGATTTTTGTGATG
CTCGTCAGGGGGGCGGAGCCTATGGAAAAACGCCAGCAACGCGGCCTTTTTACGGTTCCTGGCCTTTTGC
TGGCCTTTTGCTCACATGTTCTTTCCTGCGTTATCCCCTGATTCTGTGGATAACCGTATTACCGCCTTTG
AGTGAGCTGATACCGCTCGCCGCAGCCGAACGACCGAGCGCAGCGAGTCAGTGAGCGAGGAAGCGGAAGA
GCGCCAGAAGGCCGCCAGAGAGGCCGAGCGCGGCCGTGAGGCTTGGACGCTAGGGCAGGGCATGAAAAAG
CCCGTAGCGGGCTGCTACGGGCGTCTGACGCGGTGGAAAGGGGGAGGGGATGTTGTCTACATGGCTCTGC
TGTAGTGAGTGGGTTGCGCTCCGGCAGCGGTCCTGATCAATCGTCACCCTTTCTCGGTCCTTCAACGTTC
CTGACAACGAGCCTCCTTTTCGCCAATCCATCGACAATCACCGCGAGTCCCTGCTCGAACGCTGCGTCCG
GACCGGCTTCGTCGAAGGCGTCTATCGCGGCCCGCAACAGCGGCGAGAGCGGAGCCTGTTCAACGGTGCC
GCCGCGCTCGCCGGCATCGCTGTCGCCGGCCTGCTCCTCAAGCACGGCCCCAACAGTGAAGTAGCTGATT
GTCATCAGCGCATTGACGGCGTCCCCGGCCGAAAAACCCGCCTCGCAGAGGAAGCGAAGCTGCGCGTCGG
CCGTTTCCATCTGCGGTGCGCCCGGTCGCGTGCCGGCATGGATGCGCGCGCCATCGCGGTAGGCGAGCAG
CGCCTGCCTGAAGCTGCGGGCATTCCCGATCAGAAATGAGCGCCAGTCGTCGTCGGCTCTCGGCACCGAA
TGCGTATGATTCTCCGCCAGCATGGCTTCGGCCAGTGCGTCGAGCAGCGCCCGCTTGTTCCTGAAGTGCC
AGTAAAGCGCCGGCTGCTGAACCCCCAACCGTTCCGCCAGTTTGCGTGTCGTCAGACCGTCTACGCCGAC
CTCGTTCAACAGGTCCAGGGCGGCACGGATCACTGTATTCGGCTGCAACTTTGTCATGCTTGACACTTTA
TCACTGATAAACATAATATGTCCACCAACTTATCAGTGATAAAGAATCCGCGCGTTCAATCGGACCAGCG
GAGGCTGGTCCGGAGGCCAGACGTGAAACCCAACATACCCCTGATCGTAATTCTGAGCACTGTCGCGCTC
GACGCTGTCGGCATCGGCCTGATTATGCCGGTGCTGCCGGGCCTCCTGCGCGATCTGGTTCACTCGAACG
ACGTCACCGCCCACTATGGCATTCTGCTGGCGCTGTATGCGTTGGTGCAATTTGCCTGCGCACCTGTGCT
GGGCGCGCTGTCGGATCGTTTCGGGCGGCGGCCAATCTTGCTCGTCTCGCTGGCCGGCGCCAGATCTGGG
GAACCCTGTGGTTGGCATGCACATACAAATGGACGAACGGATAAACCTTTTCACGCCCTTTTAAATATCC
GATTATTCTAATAAACGCTCTTTTCTCTTAGGTTTACCCGCCAATATATCCTGTCAAACACTGATAGTTT
AAACTGAAGGCGGGAAACGACAATCTGATCATGAGCGGAGAATTAAGGGAGTCACGTTATGACCCCCGCC
GATGACGCGGGACAAGCCGTTTTACGTTTGGAACTGACAGAACCGCAACGTTGAAGGAGCCACTCAGCCG
CGGGTTTCTGGAGTTTAATGAGCTAAGCACATACGTCAGAAACCATTATTGCGCGTTCAAAAGTCGCCTA
AGGTCACTATCAGCTAGACGGACGCGGCCGCGGGCCCAATATAACAACGACGTCGTAACAGATAAAGCGA
AGCTTGAAGGTGCATGTGACTCCGTCAAGATTACGAAACCGCCAACTACCACGCAAATTGCAATTCTCAA
TTTCCTAGAAGGACTCTCCGAAAATGCATCCAATACCAAATATTACCCGTGTCATAGGCACCAAGTGACA
CCATACATGAACACGCGTCACAATATGACTGGAGAAGGGTTCCACACCTTATGCTATAAAACGCCCCACA
CCCCTCCTCCTTCCTTCGCAGTTCAATTCCAATATATTCCATTCTCTCTGTGTATTTCCCTACCTCTCCC
TTCAAGGTTAGTCGATTTCTTCTGTTTTTCTTCTTCGTTCTTTCCATGAATTGTGTATGTTCTTTGATCA
ATACGATGTTGATTTGATTGTGTTTTGTTTGGTTTCATCGATCTTCAATTTTCATAATCAGATTCAGCTT
TTATTATCTTTACAACAACGTCCTTAATTTGATGATTCTTTAATCGTAGATTTGCTCTAATTAGAGCTTT
TTCATGTCAGATCCCTTTACAACAAGCCTTAATTGTTGATTCATTAATCGTAGATTAGGGCTTTTTTCAT
TGATTACTTCAGATCCGTTAAACGTAACCATAGATCAGGGCTTTTTCATGAATTACTTCAGATCCGTTAA
ACAACAGCCTTATTTTTTATACTTCTGTGGTTTTTCAAGAAATTGTTCAGATCCGTTGACAAAAAGCCTT
ATTCGTTGATTCTATATCGTTTTTCGAGAGATATTGCTCAGATCTGTTAGCAACTGCCTTGTTTGTTGAT
TCTATTGCCGTGGATTAGGGTTTTTTTTCACGAGATTGCTTCAGATCCGTACTTAAGATTACGTAATGGA
TTTTGATTCTGATTTATCTGTGATTGTTGACTCGACAGGTACCTTCAAACCTCGAGGCGCGCCAAGCTAT
CAAACAAGTTTGTACAAAAAAGCAGGCTCCGAATTCGCCCTTCACCATGGATTACAAGGATGATGATGAT
AAGGATTACAAGGATGATGATGATAAGATGGCTCCAAAGAAGAAGAGAAAGGTTGGAATCCACGGAGTTC
CAGCTGCTGATAAGAAGTACTCTATCGGACTTGACATCGGAACCAACTCTGTTGGATGGGCTGTTATCAC
CGATGAGTACAAGGTTCCATCTAAGAAGTTCAAGGTTCTTGGAAACACCGATAGACACTCTATCAAGAAG
AACCTTATCGGTGCTCTTCTTTTCGATTCTGGAGAGACCGCTGAGGCTACCAGATTGAAGAGAACCGCTA
GAAGAAGATACACCAGAAGAAAGAACAGAATCTGCTACCTTCAGGAAATCTTCTCTAACGAGATGGCTAA
GGTTGATGATTCTTTCTTCCACAGACTTGAGGAGTCTTTCCTTGTTGAGGAGGATAAGAAGCACGAGAGA
CACCCAATCTTCGGAAACATCGTTGATGAGGTTGCTTACCACGAGAAGTACCCAACCATCTACCACCTTA
GAAAGAAGTTGGTTGATTCTACCGATAAGGCTGATCTTAGACTTATCTACCTTGCTCTTGCTCACATGAT
CAAGTTCAGAGGACACTTCCTTATCGAGGGAGACCTTAACCCAGATAACTCTGATGTTGATAAGTTGTTC
ATCCAGCTTGTTCAGACCTACAACCAGCTTTTCGAGGAGAACCCAATCAACGCTTCTGGAGTTGATGCTA
AGGCTATCCTTTCTGCTAGACTTTCTAAGTCTCGTAGACTTGAGAACCTTATCGCTCAGCTTCCAGGAGA
GAAGAAGAACGGACTTTTCGGAAACCTTATCGCTCTTTCTCTTGGACTTACCCCAAACTTCAAGTCTAAC
TTCGATCTTGCTGAGGATGCTAAGTTGCAGCTTTCTAAGGATACCTACGATGATGATCTTGATAACCTTC
TTGCTCAGATCGGAGATCAGTACGCTGATCTTTTCCTTGCTGCTAAGAACCTTTCTGATGCTATCCTTCT
TTCTGACATCCTTAGAGTTAACACCGAGATCACCAAGGCTCCACTTTCTGCTTCTATGATCAAGAGATAC
GATGAGCACCACCAGGATCTTACCCTTTTGAAGGCTCTTGTTAGACAGCAGCTTCCAGAGAAGTACAAGG
AAATCTTCTTCGATCAGTCTAAGAACGGATACGCTGGATACATCGATGGAGGAGCTTCTCAGGAGGAGTT
CTACAAGTTCATCAAGCCAATCCTTGAGAAGATGGATGGAACCGAGGAGCTTCTTGTTAAGTTGAACAGA
GAGGATCTTCTTAGAAAGCAGAGAACCTTCGATAACGGATCTATCCCACACCAGATCCACCTTGGAGAGC
TTCACGCTATCCTTCGTAGACAGGAGGATTTCTACCCATTCTTGAAGGATAACAGAGAGAAGATCGAGAA
GATCCTTACCTTCAGAATCCCATACTACGTTGGACCACTTGCTAGAGGAAACTCTCGTTTCGCTTGGATG
ACCAGAAAGTCTGAGGAGACCATCACCCCTTGGAACTTCGAGGAGGTAAGTTTCTGCTTCTACCTTTGAT
ATATATATAATAATTATCATTAATTAGTAGTAATATAATATTTCAAATATTTTTTTCAAAATAAAAGAAT
GTAGTATATAGCAATTGCTTTTCTGTAGTTTATAAGTGTGTATATTTTAATTTATAACTTTTCTAATATA
TGACCAAAATTTGTTGATGTGCAGGTTGTTGATAAGGGAGCTTCTGCTCAGTCTTTCATCGAGAGAATGA
CCAACTTCGATAAGAACCTTCCAAACGAGAAGGTTCTTCCAAAGCACTCTCTTCTTTACGAGTACTTCAC
CGTTTACAACGAGCTTACCAAGGTTAAGTACGTTACCGAGGGAATGAGAAAGCCAGCTTTCCTTTCTGGA
GAGCAGAAGAAGGCTATCGTTGATCTTCTTTTCAAGACCAACAGAAAGGTTACCGTTAAGCAGTTGAAGG
AGGATTACTTCAAGAAGATCGAGTGCTTCGATTCTGTTGAAATCTCTGGAGTTGAGGATAGATTCAACGC
TTCTCTTGGAACCTACCACGATCTTTTGAAGATCATCAAGGATAAGGATTTCCTTGATAACGAGGAGAAC
GAGGACATCCTTGAGGACATCGTTCTTACCCTTACCCTTTTCGAGGATAGAGAGATGATCGAGGAGAGAC
TCAAGACCTACGCTCACCTTTTCGATGATAAGGTTATGAAGCAGTTGAAGAGAAGAAGATACACCGGATG
GGGTAGACTTTCTCGTAAGTTGATCAACGGAATCAGAGATAAGCAGTCTGGAAAGACCATCCTTGATTTC
TTGAAGTCTGATGGATTCGCTAACAGAAACTTCATGCAGCTTATCCACGATGATTCTCTTACCTTCAAGG
AGGACATCCAGAAGGCTCAGGTTTCTGGACAGGGAGATTCTCTTCACGAGCACATCGCTAACCTTGCTGG
ATCTCCAGCTATCAAGAAGGGAATCCTTCAGACCGTTAAGGTTGTTGATGAGCTTGTTAAGGTTATGGGT
AGACACAAGCCAGAGAACATCGTTATCGAGATGGCTAGAGAGAACCAGACCACCCAGAAGGGACAGAAGA
ACTCTCGTGAGAGAATGAAGAGAATCGAGGAGGGAATCAAGGAGCTTGGATCTCAAATCTTGAAGGAGCA
CCCAGTTGAGAACACCCAGCTTCAGAACGAGAAGTTGTACCTTTACTACCTTCAGAACGGAAGAGATATG
TACGTTGATCAGGAGCTTGACATCAACAGACTTTCTGATTACGATGTTGATCACATCGTTCCACAGTCTT
TCTTGAAGGATGATTCTATCGATAACAAGGTTCTTACCCGTTCTGATAAGAACAGAGGAAAGTCTGATAA
CGTTCCATCTGAGGAGGTTGTTAAGAAGATGAAGAACTACTGGAGACAGCTTCTTAACGCTAAGTTGATC
ACCCAGAGAAAGTTCGATAACCTTACCAAGGCTGAGAGAGGAGGACTTTCTGAGCTTGATAAGGCTGGAT
TCATCAAGAGACAGCTTGTTGAGACCAGACAGATCACCAAGCACGTTGCTCAGATCCTTGATTCTCGTAT
GAACACCAAGTACGATGAGAACGATAAGTTGATCAGAGAGGTTAAGGTTATCACCTTGAAGTCTAAGTTG
GTTTCTGATTTCAGAAAGGATTTCCAGTTCTACAAGGTTAGAGAGATCAACAACTACCACCACGCTCACG
ATGCTTACCTTAACGCTGTTGTTGGAACCGCTCTTATCAAGAAGTACCCAAAGTTGGAGTCTGAGTTCGT
TTACGGAGATTACAAGGTTTACGATGTTAGAAAGATGATCGCTAAGTCTGAGCAGGAGATCGGAAAGGCT
ACCGCTAAGTACTTCTTCTACTCTAACATCATGAACTTCTTCAAGACCGAGATCACCCTTGCTAACGGAG
AGATCAGAAAGAGACCACTTATCGAGACCAACGGAGAGACCGGAGAGATCGTTTGGGATAAGGGAAGAGA
TTTCGCTACCGTTAGAAAGGTTCTTTCTATGCCACAGGTTAACATCGTTAAGAAAACCGAGGTTCAGACC
GGAGGATTCTCTAAGGAGTCTATCCTTCCAAAGAGAAACTCTGATAAGTTGATCGCTAGAAAGAAGGATT
GGGACCCAAAGAAGTACGGAGGATTCGATTCTCCAACCGTTGCTTACTCTGTTCTTGTTGTTGCTAAGGT
TGAGAAGGGAAAGTCTAAGAAGTTGAAGTCTGTTAAGGAGCTTCTTGGAATCACCATCATGGAGCGTTCT
TCTTTCGAGAAGAACCCAATCGATTTCCTTGAGGCTAAGGGATACAAGGAGGTTAAGAAGGATCTTATCA
TCAAGTTGCCAAAGTACTCTCTTTTCGAGCTTGAGAACGGAAGAAAGAGAATGCTTGCTTCTGCTGGAGA
GCTTCAGAAGGGAAACGAGCTTGCTCTTCCATCTAAGTACGTTAACTTCCTTTACCTTGCTTCTCACTAC
GAGAAGTTGAAGGGATCTCCAGAGGATAACGAGCAGAAGCAGCTTTTCGTTGAGCAGCACAAGCACTACC
TTGATGAGATCATCGAGCAAATCTCTGAGTTCTCTAAGAGAGTTATCCTTGCTGATGCTAACCTTGATAA
GGTTCTTTCTGCTTACAACAAGCACAGAGATAAGCCAATCAGAGAGCAGGCTGAGAACATCATCCACCTT
TTCACCCTTACCAACCTTGGTGCTCCAGCTGCTTTCAAGTACTTCGATACCACCATCGATAGAAAAAGAT
ACACCTCTACCAAGGAGGTTCTTGATGCTACCCTTATCCACCAGTCTATCACCGGACTTTACGAGACCAG
AATCGATCTTTCTCAGCTTGGAGGAGATAAGAGACCAGCTGCTACCAAGAAGGCTGGACAGGCTAAGAAG
AAGAAGTGAGACGTCCGATCGTTCAAACATTTGGCAATAAAGTTTCTTAAGATTGAATCCTGTTGCCGGT
CTTGCGATGATTATCATATAATTTCTGTTGAATTACGTTAAGCATGTAATAATTAACATGTAATGCATGA
CGTTATTTATGAGATGGGTTTTTATGATTAGAGTCCCGCAATTATACATTTAATACGCGATAGAAAACAA
AATATAGCGCGCAAACTAGGATAAATTATCGCGCGCGGTGTCATCTATGTTACTAGATCGGGAATTGATC
CCCCCTCGACAGCTTCCGGAAAGGGCGAATTCGCAACTTTGTATACAAAAGTTGCCGAGCTCGCGGCCGC
ATGTTGTTGTTACCAGAAAGTAAATAAATGTTCAATCTCTGATGTTCTCAAGTAAGTGAGTTTTATTGGG
AATAATATTAACTTATGTTCTTCTTGCATTTGATTTCTTTGCCGCTCTCTTCTTCTATCTTAAATCTGTG
TATACTATTTCACTATTGGGCTTTTTATTAGTCTATAATGGGACTCAAAATAAGGCTTTGGCCCACATCA
AAAAGATAAGTCACAAATCAAAACTAAATTCAGAGTCTTTTCTCCCACATCGGTCACTGTACTCATTTTG
TGTTTGTTTATATATTACACGAACCGATCTTTGGTACGAAAGGGATCTCTGAATGTAAGTTTTAGAGCTA
GAAATAGCAAGTTAAAATAAGGCTAGTCCGTTATCAACTTGAAAAAGTGGCACCGAGTCGGTGCTTTTTT
TCTAGACCCAGCTTTCTTGTACAAAGTTGGCATTACCATGGCTTCGTTGAACAACGGAAACTCGACTTGC
CTTCCGCACAATACATCATTTCTTCTTAGCTTTTTTTCTTCTTCTTCGTTCATACAGTTTTTTTTTGTTT
ATCAGCTTACATTTTCTTGAACCGTAGCTTTCGTTTTCTTCTTTTTAACTTTCCATTCGGAGTTTTTGTA
TCTTGTTTCATAGTTTGTCCCAGGATTAGAATGATTAGGCATCGAACCTTCAAGAATTTGATTGAATAAA
ACATCTTCATTCTTAAGATATGAAGATAATCTTCAAAAGGCCCCTGGGAATCTGAAAGAAGAGAAGCAGG
CCCATTTATATGGGAAAGAACAATAGTATTTCTTATATAGGCCCATTTAAGTTGAAAACAATCTTCAAAA
GTCCCACATCGCTTAGATAAGAAAACGAAGCTGAGTTTATATACAGCTAGAGTCGAAGTAGTGATTGAGT
TTCTTGCTACTTCTGAAGTTTTAGAGCTAGAAATAGCAAGTTAAAATAAGGCTAGTCCGTTATCAACTTG
AAAAAGTGGCACCGAGTCGGTGCTTTTTTTCTAGACCCAGCTTTCTTGTACAAAGTTGGCATTACTGCAG
GTCGACGACCCAGCTTTCTTGTACAAAGTGGTTCGATAATTCTTAATTAACTAGTTCTAATCTAGAGTCC
TGCTTTAATGAGATATGCGAGACGCCTATGATCGCATGATATTTGCTTTCAATTCTGTTGTGCACGTTGT
AAAAAACCTGAGCATGTGTAGCTCAGATCCTTACCGCCGGTTTCGGTTCATTCTAATGAATATATCACCC
GTTACTATCGTATTTTTATGAATAATATTCTCCGTTCAATTTACTGATTGTACCCTACTACTTATATGTA
CAATATTAAAATGAAAACAATATATTGTGCTGAATAGGTTTATAGCGACATCTATGATAGAGCGCCACAA
TAACAAACAATTGCGTTTTATTATTACAAATCCAATTTTAAAAAAAGCGGCAGAACCGGTCAAACCTAAA
AGACTGATTACATAAATCTTATTCAAATTTCAAAAGTGCCCCAGGGGCTAGTATCTACGACACACCGAGC
GGCGAACTAATAACGCTCACTGAAGGGAACTCCGGTTCCCCGCCGGCGCGCATGGGTGAGATTCCTTGAA
GTTGAGTATTGGCCGTCCGCTCTACCGAAAGTTACGGGCACCATTCAACCCGGTCCAGCACGGCGGCCGG
GTAACCGACTTGCTGCCCCGAGAATTATGCAGCATTTTTTTGGTGTATGTGGGCCCCAAATGAAGTGCAG
GTCAAACCTTGACAGTGACGACAAATCGTTGGGCGGGTCCAGGGCGAATTTTGCGACAACATGTCGAGGC
TCAGCAGGACCTGCAGGCATGCAAGCTAGTGAAGAATCGATTTGCTACGTATTGCCCCTGCAGGTCCCCA
GATTAGCCTTTTCAATTTCAGAAAGAATGCTAACCCACAGATGGTTAGAGAGGCTTACGCAGCAGGTCTC
ATCAAGACGATCTACCCGAGCAATAATCTCCAGGAAATCAAATACCTTCCCAAGAAGGTTAAAGATGCAG
TCAAAAGATTCAGGACTAACTGCATCAAGAACACAGAGAAAGATATATTTCTCAAGATCAGAAGTACTAT
TCCAGTATGGACGATTCAAGGCTTGCTTCACAAACCAAGGCAAGTAATAGAGATTGGAGTCTCTAAAAAG
GTAGTTCCCACTGAATCAAAGGCCATGGAGTCAAAGATTCAAATAGAGGACCTAACAGAACTCGCCGTAA
AGACTGGCGAACAGTTCATACAGAGTCTCTTACGACTCAATGACAAGAAGAAAATCTTCGTCAACATGGT
GGAGCACGACACACTTGTCTACTCCAAAAATATCAAAGATACAGTCTCAGAAGACCAAAGGGCAATTGAG
ACTTTTCAACAAAGGGTAATATCCGGAAACCTCCTCGGATTCCATTGCCCAGCTATCTGTCACTTTATTG
TGAAGATAGTGGAAAAGGAAGGTGGCTCCTACAAATGCCATCATTGCGATAAAGGAAAGGCCATCGTTGA
AGATGCCTCTGCCGACAGTGGTCCCAAAGATGGACCCCCACCCACGAGGAGCATCGTGGAAAAAGAAGAC
GTTCCAACCACGTCTTCAAAGCAAGTGGATTGATGTGATATCTCCACTGACGTAAGGGATGACGCACAAT
CCCACTATCCTTCGCAAGACCCTTCCTCTATATAAGGAAGTTCATTTCATTTGGAGAGAACACGGGGGAC
TCTAGAGGATCCATGAGCCCAGAACGACGCCCGGCCGACATCCGCCGTGCCACCGAGGCGGACATGCCGG
CGGTCTGCACCATCGTCAACCACTACATCGAGACAAGCACGGTCAACTTCCGTACCGAGCCGCAGGAACC
GCAGGAGTGGACGGACGACCTCGTCCGTCTGCGGGAGCGCTATCCCTGGCTCGTCGCCGAGGTGGACGGC
GAGGTCGCCGGCATCGCCTACGCGGGCCCCTGGAAGGCACGCAACGCCTACGACTGGACGGCCGAGTCGA
CCGTGTACGTCTCCCCCCGCCACCAGCGGACGGGACTGGGCTCCACGCTCTACACCCACCTGCTGAAGTC
CCTGGAGGCACAGGGCTTCAAGAGCGTGGTCGCTGTCATCGGGCTGCCCAACGACCCGAGCGTGCGCATG
CACGAGGCGCTCGGATATGCCCCCCGCGGCATGCTGCGGGCGGCCGGCTTCAAGCACGGGAACTGGCATG
ACGTGGGTTTCTGGCAGCTGGACTTCAGCCTGCCGGTACCGCCCCGTCCGGTCCTGCCCGTCACCGAGAT
CTGAACGGAGTGCGCGTGGCATCGCCCGAGTTGGAGCTGGTACGGGAACTCATCGAACTCAACTGGCATA
CCCGCAATGGTGAGGTGGAACCGCGGCGGATCGCGTACGACCGTGCCCAGGAGGGGGTACCGAGCTCGAA
TTTCCCCGATCGTTCAAACATTTGGCAATAAAGTTTCTTAAGATTGAATCCTGTTGCCGGTCTTGCGATG
ATTATCATATAATTTCTGTTGAATTACGTTAAGCATGTAATAATTAACATGTAATGCATGACGTTATTTA
TGAGATGGGTTTTTATGATTAGAGTCCCGCAATTATACATTTAATACGCGATAGAAAACAAAATATAGCG
CGCAAACTAGGATAAATTATCGCGCGCGGTGTCATCTATGTTACTAGATCGGGAATTAATTCACTGGCCG
TCGTTTTACAACGTCGTGACTGGGAAAACCCTGGCGTTACCCAACTTAATCGCCTTGCAGCACATCCCCC
TTTCGCCAGCTGGCGTAATAGCGAAGAGGCCCGCACCGATCGCCCTTCCCAACAGTTGCGCAGCCTGAAT
G
[44 nt withheld, positions 12322-12365]
C
[141 nt withheld, positions 12367-12507]
CCTTTGACGTTGGAGTCCACGTTCTTT
[37 nt withheld, positions 12535-12571]
ACCCTATCTCGGGCTATTCTTTTGATTTATAAGGGATTTTGCCGATTTCGGAACCACCATCAAACAGGAT
TTTCGCCTGCTGGGGCAAACCAGCGTGGACCGCTTGCTGCAACTCTCTCAGGGCCAGGCGGTGAAGGGCA
ATCAGCTGTTGCCCGTCTCACTGGTGAAAAGAAAAACCACCCCAGTACATTAAAAACGTCCGCAATGTGT
TATTAAGTTGTCTAAGCGTCAATTTGTTTACACCACAATATATCCTGCCACCAGCCAGCCAACAGCTCCC
CGACCGGCAGCTCGGCACAAAATCACCACTCGATACAGGCAGCCCATCAGTCCGGGACGGCGTCAGCGGG
AGAGCCGTTGTAAGGCGGCAGACTTTGCTCATGTTACCGATGCTATTCGGAAGAACGGCAACTAAGCTGC
CGGGTTTGAAACACGGATGATCTCGCGGAGGGTAGCATGTTGATTGTAACGATGACAGAGCGTTGCTGCC
TGTGATCAAATATCATCTCCCTCGCAGAGATCCGAATTATCAGCCTTCTTATTCATTTCTCGCTTAACCG
TGACAGGCTGTCGATCTTGAGAACTATGCCGACATAATAGGAAATCGCTGGATAAAGCCGCTGAGGAAGC
TGAGTGGCGCTATTTCTTTAGAAGTGAACGTTGACGATATCAACTCCCCTATCCATTGCTCACCGAATGG
TACAGGTCGGGGACCCGAAGTTCCGACTGTCGGCCTGATGCATCCCCGGCTGATCGACCCCAGATCTGGG
GCTGAGAAAGCCCAGTAAGGAAACAACTGTAGGTTCGAGTCGCGAGATCCCCCGGAACCAAAGGAAGTAG
GTTAAACCCGCTCCGATCAGGCCGAGCCACGCCAGGCCGAGAACATTGGTTCCTGTAGGCATCGGGATTG
GCGGATCAAACACTAAAGCTACTGGAACGAGCAGAAGTCCTCCGGCCGCCAGTTGCCAGGCGGTAAAGGT
GAGCAGAGGCACGGGAGGTTGCCACTTGCGGGTCAGCACGGTTCCGAACGCCATGGAAACCGCCCCCGCC
AGGCCCGCTGCGACGCCGACAGGATCTAGCGCTGCGTTTGGTGTCAACACCAACAGCGCCACGCCCGCAG
TTCCGCAAATAGCCCCCAGGACCGCCATCAATCGTATCGGGCTACCTAGCAGAGCGGCAGAGATGAACAC
GACCATCAGCGGCTGCACAGCGCCTACCGTCGCCGCGACCCCGCCCGGCAGGCGGTAGACCGAAATAAAC
AACAAGCTCCAGAATAGCGAAATATTAAGTGCGCCGAGGATGAAGATGCGCATCCACCAGATTCCCGTTG
GAATCTGTCGGACGATCATCACGAGCAATAAACCCGCCGGCAACGCCCGCAGCAGCATACCGGCGACCCC
TCGGCCTCGCTGTTCGGGCTCCACGAAAACGCCGGACAGATGCGCCTTGTGAGCGTCCTTGGGGCCGTCC
TCCTGTTTGAAGACCGACAGCCCAATGATCTCGCCGTCGATGTAGGCGCCGAATGCCACGGCATCTCGCA
ACCGTTCAGCGAACGCCTCCATGGGCTTTTTCTCCTCGTGCTCGTAAACGGACCCGAACATCTCTGGAGC
TTTCTTCAGGGCCGACAATCGGATCTCGCGGAAATCCTGCACGTCGGCCGCTCCAAGCCGTCGAATCTGA
GCCTTAATCACAATTGTCAATTTTAATCCTCTGTTTATCGGCAGTTCGTAGAGCGCGCCGTGCGTCCCGA
GCGATACTGAGCGAAGCAAGTGCGTCGAGCAGTGCCCGCTTGTTCCTGAAATGCCAGTAAAGCGCTGGCT
GCTGAACCCCCAGCCGGAACTGACCCCACAAGGCCCTAGCGTTTGCAATGCACCAGGTCATCATTGACCC
AGGCGTGTTCCACCAGGCCGCTGCCTCGCAACTCTTCGCAGGCTTCGCCGACCTGCTCGCGCCACTTCTT
CACGCGGGTGGAATCCGATCCGCACATGAGGCGGAAGGTTTCCAGCTTGAGCGGGTACGGCTCCCGGTGC
GAGCTGAAATAGTCGAACATCCGTCGGGCCGTCGGCGACAGCTTGCGGTACTTCTCCCATATGAATTTCG
TGTAGTGGTCGCCAGCAAACAGCACGACGATTTCCTCGTCGATCAGGACCTGGCAACGGGACGTTTTCTT
GCCACGGTCCAGGACGCGGAAGCGGTGCAGCAGCGACACCGATTCCAGGTGCCCAACGCGGTCGGACGTG
AAGCCCATCGCCGTCGCCTGTAGGCGCGACAGGCATTCCTCGGCCTTCGTGTAATACCGGCCATTGATCG
ACCAGCCCAGGTCCTGGCAAAGCTCGTAGAACGTGAAGGTGATCGGCTCGCCGATAGGGGTGCGCTTCGC
GTACTCCAACACCTGCTGCCACACCAGTTCGTCATCGTCGGCCCGCAGCTCGACGCCGGTGTAGGTGATC
TTCACGTCCTTGTTGACGTGGAAAATGACCTTGTTTTGCAGCGCCTCGCGCGGGATTTTCTTGTTGCGCG
TGGTGAACAGGGCAGAGCGGGCCGTGTCGTTTGGCATCGCTCGCATCGTGTCCGGCCACGGCGCAATATC
GAACAAGGAAAGCTGCATTTCCTTGATCTGCTGCTTCGTGTGTTTCAGCAACGCGGCCTGCTTGGCCTCG
CTGACCTGTTTTGCCAGGTCCTCGCCGGCGGTTTTTCGCTTCTTGGTCGTCATAGTTCCTCGCGTGTCGA
TGGTCATCGACTTCGCCAAACCTGCCGCCTCCTGTTCGAGACGACGCGAACGCTCCACGGCGGCCGATGG
CGCGGGCAGGGCAGGGGGAGCCAGTTGCACGCTGTCGCGCTCGATCTTGGCCGTAGCTTGCTGGACCATC
GAGCCGACGGACTGGAAGGTTTCGCGGGGCGCACGCATGACGGTGCGGCTTGCGATGGTTTCGGCATCCT
CGGCGGAAAACCCCGCGTCGATCAGTTCTTGCCTGTATGCCTTCCGGTCAAACGTCCGATTCATTCACCC
TCCTTGCGGGATTGCCCCGACTCACGCCGGGGCAATGTGCCCTTATTCCTGATTTGACCCGCCTGGTGCC
TTGGTGTCCAGATAATCCACCTTATCGGCAATGAAGTCGGTCCCGTAGACCGTCTGGCCGTCCTTCTCGT
ACTTGGTATTCCGAATCTTGCCCTGCACGAATACCAGCGACCCCTTGCCCAAATACTTGCCGTGGGCCTC
GGCCTGAGAGCCAAAACACTTGATGCGGAAGAAGTCGGTGCGCTCCTGCTTGTCGCCGGCATCGTTGCGC
CACATCTAGGTACTAAAACAATTCATCCAGTAAAATATAATATTTTATTTTCTCCCAATCAGGCTTGATC
CCCAGTAAGTCAAAAAATAGCTCGACATACTGTTCTTCCCCGATATCCTCCCTGATCGACCGGACGCAGA
AGGCAATGTCATACCACTTGTCCGCCCTGCCGCTTCTCCCAAGATCAATAAAGCCACTTACTTTGCCATC
TTTCACAAAGATGTTGCTGTCTCCCAGGTCGCCGTGGGAAAAGACAAGTTCCTCTTCGGGCTTTTCCGTC
TTTAAAAAATCATACAGCTCGCGCGGATCTTTAAATGGAGTGTCTTCTTCCCAGTTTTCGCAATCCACAT
CGGCCAGATCGTTATTCAGTAAGTAATCCAATTCGGCTAAGCGGCTGTCTAAGCTATTCGTATAGGGACA
ATCCGATATGTCGATGGAGTGAAAGAGCCTGATGCACTCCGCATACAGCTCGATAATCTTTTCAGGGCTT
TGTTCATCTTCATACTCTTCCGAGCAAAGGACGCCATCGGCCTCACTCATGAGCAGATTGCTCCAGCCAT
CATGCCGTTCAAAGTGCAGGACCTTTGGAACAGGCAGCTTTCCTTCCAGCCATAGCATCATGTCCTTTTC
CCGTTCCACATCATAGGTGGTCCCTTTATACCGGCTGTCCGTCATTTTTAAATATAGGTTTTCATTTTCT
CCCACCAGCTTATATACCTTAGCAGGAGACATTCCTTCCGTATCTTTTACGCAGCGGTATTTTTCGATCA
GTTTTTTCAATTCCGGTGATATTCTCATTTTAGCCATTTATTATTTCCTTCCTCTTTTCTACAGTATTTA
AAGATACCCCAAGAAGCTAATTATAACAAGACGAACTCCAATTCACTGTTCCTTGCATTCTAAAACCTTA
AATACCAGAAAACAGCTTTTTCAAAGTTGTTTTCAAAGTTGGCGTATAACATAGTATCGACGGAGCCGAT
TTTGAAACCACAATTATGGGTGATGCTGCCAACTTACTGATTTAGTGTATGATGGTGTTTTTGAGGTGCT
CCAGTGGCTTCTGTTTCTATCAGCTGTCCCTCCTGTTCAGCTACTGACGGGGTGGTGCGTAACGGCAAAA
GCACCGCCGGACATCAGCGCTATCTCTGCTCTCACTGCCGTAAAACATGGCAACTGCAGTTCACTTACAC
CGCTTCTCAACCCGGTACGCACCAGAAAATCATTGATATGGCCATGAATGGCGTTGGATGCCGGGCAACA
GCCCGCATTATGGGCGTTGGCCTCAACACGATTTTACGTCACTTAAAAAACTCAGGCCGCAGTCGGTAAC
CTCGCGCATACAGCCGGGCAGTGACGTCATCGTCTGCGCGGAAATGGACGAACAGTGGGGCTATGTCGGG
GCTAAATCGCGCCAGCGCTGGCTGTTTTACGCGTATGACAGTCTCCGGAAGACGGTTGTTGCGCACGTAT
TCGGTGAACGCACTATGGCGACGCTGGGGCGTCTTATGAGCCTGCTGTCACCCTTTGACGTGGTGATATG
GATGACGGATGGCTGGCCGCTGTATGAATCCCGCCTGAAGGGAAAGCTGCACGTAATCAGCAAGCGATAT
ACGCAGCGAATTGAGCGGCATAACCTGAATCTGAGGCAGCACCTGGCACGGCTGGGACGGAAGTCGCTGT
CGTTCTCAAAATCGGTGGAGCTGCATGACAAAGTCATCGGGCATTATCTGAACATAAAACACTATCAATA
AGTTGGAGTCATTACCCAATTATGATAGAATTTACAAGCTATAAGGTTATTGTCCTGGGTTTCAAGCATT
AGTCCATGCAAGTTTTTATGCTTTGCCCATTCTATAGATATATTGATAAGCGCGCTGCCTATGCCTTGCC
CCCTGAAATCCTTACATACGGCGATATCTTCTATATAAAAGATATATTATCTTATCAGTATTGTCAATAT
ATTCAAGGCAATCTGCCTCCTCATCCTCTTCATCCTCTTCGTCTTGGTAGCTTTTTAAATATGGCGCTTC
ATAGAGTAATTCTGTAAAGGTCCAATTCTCGTTTTCATACCTCGGTATAATCTTACCTATCACCTCAAAT
GGTTCGCTGGGTTTATCGCACCCCCGAACACGAGCACGGCACCCGCGACCACTATGCCAAGAATGCCCAA
GGTAAAAATTGCCGGCCCCGCCATGAAGTCCGTGAATGCCCCGACGGCCGAAGTGAAGGGCAGGCCGCCA
CCCAGGCCGCCGCCCTCACTGCCCGGCACCTGGTCGCTGAATGTCGATGCCAGCACCTGCGGCACGTCAA
TGCTTCCGGGCGTCGCGCTCGGGCTGATCGCCCATCCCGTTACTGCCCCGATCCCGGCAATGGCAAGGAC
TGCCAGCGCTGCCATTTTTGGGGTGAGGCCGTTCGCGGCCGAGGGGCGCAGCCCCTGGGGGGATGGGAGG
CCCGCGTTAGCGGGCCGGGAGGGTTCGAGAAGGGGGGGCACCCCCCTTCGGCGTGCGCGGTCACGCGCAC
AGGGCGCAGCCCTGGTTAAAAACAAGGTTTATAAATATTGGTTTAAAAGCAGGTTAAAAGACAGGTTAGC
GGTGGCCGAAAAACGGGCGGAAACCCTTGCAAATGCTGGATTTTCTGCCTGTGGACAGCCCCTCAAATGT
CAATAGGTGCGCCCCTCATCTGTCAGCACTCTGCCCCTCAAGTGTCAAGGATCGCGCCCCTCATCTGTCA
GTAGTCGCGCCCCTCAAGTGTCAATACCGCAGGGCACTTATCCCCAGGCTTGTCCACATCATCTGTGGGA
AACTCGCGTAAAATCAGGCGTTTTCGCCGATTTGCGAGGCTGGCCAGCTCCACGTCGCCGGCCGAAATCG
AGCCTGCCCCTCATCTGTCAACGCCGCGCCGGGTGAGTCGGCCCCTCAAGTGTCAACGTCCGCCCCTCAT
CTGTCAGTGAGGGCCAAGTTTTCCGCGAGGTATCCACAACGCCGGCGGCCGGCCGCGGTGTCTCGCACAC
GGCTTCGACGGCGTTTCTGGCGCGTTTGCAGGGCCATAGACGGCCGCCAGCCCAGCGGCGAGGGCAACCA
GCCCGGTGAGCGTCGGAAAGGCGCTCGGTCTTGCCTTGCTCGTCGGTG
Features (pLannotate 1.2.2; 37 found; start..end, strand, type, name):
    103..474     -  CDS            traJ: oriT-recognizing protein; traJ
    507..616     -  oriT           oriT: incP origin of transfer
    748..938     +  rep_origin     ori (fragment): high-copy-number ColE1/pMB1/pBR322/pUC origin of replication
   1297..1947    -  CDS            TetR: tetracycline resistance regulatory protein; tetR
   2053..2302    +  CDS            TcR (fragment): tetracycline efflux protein; tetA; confers resistance to tetracycline
   2412..2436    -  misc_feature   RB T-DNA repeat: right border repeat from nopaline C58 T-DNA
   2560..2677    +  promoter       NOS promoter (fragment): nopaline synthase promoter
   3644..3668    +  protein_bind   attB1: mutant version of attB; recombination site for the Gateway® BP reaction BP Clonase™
   3690..3737    +  CDS            2xFLAG: two tandem FLAG® epitope tags
   3789..8078    +  CDS            pcoCas9: Cas9 endonuclease from the Streptococcus pyogenes Type II CRISPR/Cas system plant codon-optimized Cas9 gene containing the potato IV2 intron
   8137..8389    +  terminator     NOS terminator: nopaline synthase terminator and poly(A) signal
   8434..8454    +  protein_bind   attB5: mutant version of attB; core recombination site for the Gateway® BP reaction BP Clonase™
   8809..8884    +  misc_RNA       gRNA scaffold: guide RNA scaffold for the Streptococcus pyogenes CRISPR/Cas9 system
   8896..8917    -  protein_bind   attB2 (fragment): mutant version of attB; recombination site for the Gateway® BP reaction BP Clonase™
   9398..9473    +  misc_RNA       gRNA scaffold: guide RNA scaffold for the Streptococcus pyogenes CRISPR/Cas9 system
   9485..9506    -  protein_bind   attB2 (fragment): mutant version of attB; recombination site for the Gateway® BP reaction BP Clonase™
   9528..9552    -  protein_bind   attB2: mutant version of attB; recombination site for the Gateway® BP reaction BP Clonase™
   9590..10297   +  terminator     OCS terminator: octopine synthase terminator
  10298..10317   +  misc_feature   MCS (fragment): pUC18/19 multiple cloning site
  10847..11188   +  promoter       CaMV 35S promoter: strong constitutive promoter from cauliflower mosaic virus
  11213..11764   +  CDS            BlpR: phosphinothricin acetyltransferase; Streptomyces hygroscopicus bar; confers resistance to bialophos or phosphinothricin
  11779..11892   +  CDS            bah (fragment): BAH_STRHY - Protein inferred from homology: Swiss-Prot protein existence level 3. This protein removes the N-acetyl group from bialaphos as one of the final steps of the bialaphos biosynthetic pathway. From Streptomyces hygroscopicus.
  11885..11902   -  misc_feature   MCS (fragment): pUC18/19 multiple cloning site
  11908..12160   +  terminator     NOS terminator: nopaline synthase terminator and poly(A) signal
  12169..12324   +  CDS            lacZα (fragment) (sequence partly withheld): LacZα fragment of β-galactosidase; lacZ fragment
  12322..12622   +  rep_origin     M13 ori (fragment) (sequence partly withheld): M13 bacteriophage origin of replication; arrow indicates direction of (+) strand synthesis
  12623..12753   +  CDS            lacI (fragment): lac repressor; lacI; The lac repressor binds to the lac operator to inhibit transcription in E. coli. This inhibition can be relieved by adding lactose or isopropyl-β-D-thiogalactopyranoside (IPTG).
  12807..12831   -  misc_feature   LB T-DNA repeat: left border repeat from nopaline C58 T-DNA
  14288..14407   -  CDS            tetR (fragment): TETR1_ECOLX - Experimental evidence at protein level: Swiss-Prot protein existence level 1. TetR is the repressor of the tetracycline resistance element; its N-terminal region forms a helix-turn-helix structure and binds DNA. Binding of tetracycline to TetR reduces the repressor affinity for the tetracycline resistance gene (tetA) promoter operator sites. From Escherichia coli.
  14427..15575   -  CDS            trfA: trans-acting replication protein that binds to and activates oriV
  15874..16668   -  CDS            KanR: aminoglycoside phosphotransferase; aphA-3; confers resistance to kanamycin
  16860..17627   +  mobile_element IS1: prokaryotic transposable element IS1
  17636..17785   -  CDS            satA (fragment): STA_BACSU - Also known as yyaR. Experimental evidence at protein level: Swiss-Prot protein existence level 1. Involved in resistance to streptothricin, a broad-spectrum antibiotic produced by streptomycetes. Detoxifies streptothricin via acetylation of the beta amino group of the first beta-lysyl moiety of streptothricin. From Bacillus subtilis (strain 168).
  17784..17978   -  CDS            satA (fragment): STA_BACSU - Also known as yyaR. Experimental evidence at protein level: Swiss-Prot protein existence level 1. Involved in resistance to streptothricin, a broad-spectrum antibiotic produced by streptomycetes. Detoxifies streptothricin via acetylation of the beta amino group of the first beta-lysyl moiety of streptothricin. From Bacillus subtilis (strain 168).
  17981..18256   -  CDS            klaC (fragment): KLAC_ECOLX - Also known as telB. Protein predicted: Swiss-Prot protein existence level 4. Belongs to the kla operon, which is associated with cryptic tellurite resistance, and IncW plasmid fertility inhibition. From Escherichia coli.
  18328..18942   -  rep_origin     oriV: origin of replication for the bacterial F plasmid
  18935..65      -  CDS            traI (fragment) (across the origin): TRAI6_ECOLX - Experimental evidence at protein level: Swiss-Prot protein existence level 1. The initiation process of transfer DNA synthesis requires the interaction of at least three plasmid-specific components (TraH, I, and J) at the transfer origin resulting in the assembly of a specialised nucleoprotein complex - the relaxosome. Site- and strand-specific cleavage at the transfer origin is dependent on TraI and TraJ. From Escherichia coli.
