[The description below was written by a language model from this plasmid's Addgene catalogue record and pLannotate feature annotations shown in this document.]
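Description:
pSC50 (also recorded as pSG218GG) is a roughly 19 kb plant binary T-DNA vector for CRISPR/Cas9 mutagenesis in soybean, built on the pSC218 backbone by Gateway cloning. The backbone carries broad-host-range, RK2/IncP-type replication and transfer functions (oriV with its activator trfA, plus oriT, traJ and a traI fragment). This fits the recorded low copy number and suggests maintenance in both E. coli and Agrobacterium, although the record does not name a delivery method. Bacterial selection is by kanamycin through an aphA-3 aminoglycoside phosphotransferase gene. The annotated tetracycline-resistance, ColE1 ori, lacZα, lacI, M13 ori, IS1 and satA segments are mostly fragments and look like backbone remnants rather than working parts.

Between the nopaline-type right and left border repeats lie three functional units. The first is a plant codon-optimized Streptococcus pyogenes Cas9 containing the potato IV2 intron, with an N-terminal 2xFLAG tag and a NOS terminator. The catalogue states that it is driven by the Gmubi (soybean ubiquitin) promoter, which the feature table does not annotate but which would fall in the unannotated region upstream of attB1. The second unit holds two guide RNA cassettes, each ending in an S. pyogenes gRNA scaffold, flanked by attB-type Gateway sites and followed by an OCS terminator; the promoters driving the guides are not identified in the record. The two guides target Glyma.08g081600 and Glyma.05g126600, designated Hen1a/b in the record, so both genes can be targeted from a single construct. The third unit is a CaMV 35S-driven bar gene (phosphinothricin acetyltransferase) with a NOS terminator, for bialaphos/phosphinothricin selection of transformed plant tissue. According to the associated publication, the construct belongs to work generating heritable mutations in small-RNA-processing genes.
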