Addgene plasmid #104824: pSC50
Purpose: CRISPR/Cas9 2xplex gRNA targeting Glyma.08g081600, Glyma.05g126600 (Hen1ab). Also expresses Cas9 from Gmubi promoter.
Depositing lab: Robert Stupar. Depositing organization: University of Minnesota. Publication: CRISPR/Cas9 and TALENs generate heritable mutations for genes involved in small RNA processing of Glycine max and Medicago truncatula. Curtin SJ, Xiong Y, Michno JM, Campbell BW, Stec AO, Cermak T, Starker C, Voytas DF, Eamens AL, Stupar RM. Plant Biotechnol J. 2017 Oct 31. doi: 10.1111/pbi.12857. PubMed 29087011.
Backbone
  Vector backbone: pSC218
  Vector type: Plant Expression, CRISPR
Growth in bacteria
  Bacterial resistance: Kanamycin, 50 μg/mL
  Growth temperature: 37°C
  Growth strain: DH5alpha
  Copy number: Low Copy
Gene/Insert
  Gene/Insert name: Glyma.08g081600, Glyma.05g126600 (alt name: Hen1ab)
  gRNA/shRNA sequence: aaagggatctctgaatgtaa, agtttcttgctacttctgaa
  Cloning method: Gateway Cloning
Terms and licenses: Academic/Nonprofit Terms; Industry Terms: Not Available to Industry
Depositor comments: 112-277:1.2. Alternative name of plasmid: pSG218GG
How to cite: pSC50 was a gift from Robert Stupar (Addgene plasmid # 104824 ; http://n2t.net/addgene:104824 ; RRID:Addgene_104824)
